Addgene plasmid #202872: Salsa-BC31-P1C7
Purpose: Expression of barcoded reporter plasmid for PRESTO-Salsa; EGFP/BC31
Depositing lab: Noah Palm. Depositing organization: Yale University. Publication: Highly multiplexed bioactivity screening reveals human and microbiota metabolome-GPCRome interactions. Chen H, Rosen CE, Gonzalez-Hernandez JA, Song D, Potempa J, Ring AM, Palm NW. Cell. 2023 Jul 6;186(14):3095-3110.e19. doi: 10.1016/j.cell.2023.05.024. Epub 2023 Jun 14. PubMed 37321219.
Backbone
  Vector backbone: pCER206
  Vector type: Mammalian Expression
Growth in bacteria
  Bacterial resistance: Ampicillin, 100 μg/mL
  Growth temperature: 37°C
  Growth strain: DH5alpha
  Copy number: High Copy
Gene/Insert
  Gene/Insert name: EGFP/BC31
  Species: Synthetic
  Insert size (bp): 730
  Promoter: Tet Response Element (TRE)
  Cloning method: Restriction Enzyme; 5′ cloning site BsrGI (not destroyed); 3′ cloning site HindIII (not destroyed)
  Sequencing primers: 5′ Custom primer (GAAGCGCGATCACATGG)
Terms and licenses: Academic/Nonprofit Terms; Industry Terms: Not Available to Industry
How to cite: Salsa-BC31-P1C7 was a gift from Noah Palm (Addgene plasmid # 202872 ; http://n2t.net/addgene:202872 ; RRID:Addgene_202872)
