[The description below was written by a language model from this plasmid's Addgene catalogue record and pLannotate feature annotations shown in this document.]
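Description:
Salsa-BC31-P1C7 is a mammalian expression reporter plasmid of about 5.1 kb built on the pCER206 backbone, one member of a barcoded reporter set made for the PRESTO-Salsa multiplexed GPCR bioactivity screening platform. It is maintained in E. coli through a high-copy ColE1/pUC-type origin and selected with ampicillin via the β-lactamase gene and its native promoter. No mammalian selection marker is annotated. Short matches to lacI, an aminoglycoside phosphotransferase and SV40 large T antigen appear to be backbone remnants rather than functional genes.

The payload is a roughly 730 bp synthetic insert, EGFP/BC31, cloned between BsrGI and HindIII sites and driven by a Tet response element. The feature table shows a central block of tetO repeats flanked on both sides by minimal promoters, an arrangement typical of a bidirectional Tet-responsive unit. In one direction a TRE3G-type minimal promoter fragment leads into mammalian codon-optimized EGFP, followed by a short polylinker region and an SV40 polyadenylation signal, which is annotated on the opposite strand. The BC31 barcode is not annotated as its own feature. From the cloning sites and insert name, it probably lies just downstream of the EGFP coding sequence, so that it would be carried in the reporter transcript. In the other direction a minimal CMV promoter faces a polylinker fragment, a rabbit β-globin intron, a β-globin coding fragment and the β-globin poly(A) signal, with no inserted gene annotated there.

Transcription from the TRE requires a tetracycline-controlled transactivator supplied in trans. Reporter output would therefore reflect transactivator activity, and the barcode identifies the individual reporter in a pooled assay. The record does not say how the barcode is paired with a receptor or read out.
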