Features (pLannotate 1.2.2; 17 found; start..end, strand, type, name):
      2..55      +  CDS            lacI (fragment): lac repressor; lacI; The lac repressor binds to the lac operator to inhibit transcription in E. coli. This inhibition can be relieved by adding lactose or isopropyl-β-D-thiogalactopyranoside (IPTG).
    388..443     -  polyA_signal   β-globin poly(A) signal: rabbit β-globin polyadenylation signal (Gil and Proudfoot, 1987)
    518..640     -  CDS            HBB: HBB_COLGU - Experimental evidence at transcript level: Swiss-Prot protein existence level 2. Involved in oxygen transport from the lung to the various peripheral tissues. From Colobus guereza (Mantled guereza) (Eastern black-and-white colobus monkey).
    644..1216    -  intron         β-globin intron: intron from rabbit β-globin gene
   1312..1343    -  misc_feature   MCS (fragment): pUC18/19 multiple cloning site
   1437..1475    -  promoter       minimal CMV promoter: human cytomegalovirus (CMV) immediate early promoter
   1493..1708    -  protein_bind   tetracycline response element (fragment): contains seven copies of the tetracycline operator tetO tetracycline repressor TetR
   1708..1753    +  promoter       TRE3GV promoter (fragment): 3rd-generation Tet-responsive promoter that can be activated by binding of Tet-On® 3G, optimized for retroviral and lentiviral vectors
   1829..1856    +  misc_feature   MCS (fragment): pBluescript multiple cloning site
   1861..2580    +  CDS            EGFP: the original enhanced GFP (Yang et al., 1996) mammalian codon-optimized
   2591..2613    +  misc_feature   MCS (fragment): pBluescript multiple cloning site
   2627..2761    -  polyA_signal   SV40 poly(A) signal: SV40 polyadenylation signal
   2784..2867    -  CDS            large T antigen (fragment): large T antigen from SV40 (simian virus 40)
   2861..3091    -  CDS            str (fragment): STR_KLEPN - Protein inferred from homology: Swiss-Prot protein existence level 3. The aminoglycoside phosphotransferases achieve inactivation of their antibiotic substrates by phosphorylation. From Klebsiella pneumoniae.
   3210..3314    +  promoter       AmpR promoter: bla
   3315..4175    +  CDS            AmpR: β-lactamase; bla; confers resistance to ampicillin, carbenicillin, and related antibiotics
   4346..4934    +  rep_origin     ori: high-copy-number ColE1/pMB1/pBR322/pUC origin of replication
>Addgene plasmid #202872 | Salsa-BC31-P1C7 | addgene full sequence | sequence record 413414 | Addgene NGS Result
AGCGCCCAATACGCAAACCGCCTCTCCCCGCGCGTTGGCCGATTCATTAATGCAGTCGAGGGATCTCCAT
AAGAGAAGAGGGACAGCTATGACTGGGAGTAGTCAGGAGAGGAGGAAAAATCTGGCTAGTAAAACATGTA
AGGAAAATTTTAGGGATGTTAAAGAAAAAAATAACACAAAACAAAATATAAAAAAAATCTAACCTCAAGT
CAAGGCTTTTCTATGGAATAAGGAATGGACAGCAGGGGGCTGTTTCATATACTGATGACCTCTTTATAGC
CAACCTTTGTTCATGGCAGCCAGCATATGGGCATATGTTGCCAAACTCTAAACCAAATACTCATTCTGAT
GTTTTAAATGATTTGCCCTCCCATATGTCCTTCCGAGTGAGAGACACAAAAAATTCCAACACACTATTGC
AATGAAAATAAATTTCCTTTATTAGCCAGAAGTCAGATGCTCAAGGGGCTTCATGATGTCCCCATAATTT
TTGGCAGAGGGAAAAAGATCGATCTCAGTGGTATTTGTGAGCCAGGGCATTGGCCACACCAGCCACCACC
TTCTGATAGGCAGCCTGCACCTGAGGAGTGAATTCTTTGCCAAAATGATGAGACAGCACAACAACCAGCA
CGTTGCCCAGGAGCTGTAGGAAAGAGAAGAAGGCATGAACATGGTTAGCAGAGGGGCCCGGTTTGGACTC
AGAGTATTTTATCCTCATCTCAAACAGTGTATATCATTGTAACCATAAAGAGAAAGGCAGGATGATGACC
AGGGTGTAGTTGTTTCTACCAATAAGAATATTTCCACGCCAGCCAGAATTTATATGCAGAAATATTCTAC
CTTATCATTTAATTATAACAATTGTTCTCTAAAACTGTGCTGAAGTACAATATAATATACCCTGATTGCC
TTGAAAAAAAAGTGATTAGAGAAAGTACTTACAATCTGACAAATAAACAAAAGTGAATTTAAAAATTCGT
TACAAATGCAAGCTAAAGTTTAACGAAAAAGTTACAGAAAATGAAAAGAAAATAAGAGGAGACAATGGTT
GTCAACAGAGTAGAAAGTGAAAGAAACAAAATTATCATGAGGGTCCATGGTGATACAAGGGACATCTTCC
CATTCTAAACAACACCCTGAAAACTTTGCCCCCTCCATATAACATGAATTTTACAATAGCGAAAAAGAAA
GAACAATCAAGGGTCCCCAAACTCACCCTGAAGTTCTCAGCTCTAGAGATATCGTCGAGGCCGCGCTAGC
GTTTAAACTGTCGACCTTAATTAAGAGATCTGCTCGAGGCGCGTCAGCTGACTAGAGGATCCCCGGGTAC
CGAGCTCGAATTCGGGGCCGCGGAGGCTGGATCGGTCCCGGTGTCTTCTATGGAGGTCAAAACAGCGTGG
ATGGCGTCTCCAGGCGATCTGACGGTTCACTAAACGAGCTCTGCTTATATAGGCCTCCCACCGTACACGC
CTACCTCGACCCGGGTACCGAGCTCGACTTTCACTTTTCTCTATCACTGATAGGGAGTGGTAAACTCGAC
TTTCACTTTTCTCTATCACTGATAGGGAGTGGTAAACTCGACTTTCACTTTTCTCTATCACTGATAGGGA
GTGGTAAACTCGACTTTCACTTTTCTCTATCACTGATAGGGAGTGGTAAACTCGACTTTCACTTTTCTCT
ATCACTGATAGGGAGTGGTAAACTCGACCTATATAAGCAGAGCTCGTTTAGTGAACCGTCAGATCGCCTG
GAGACGCCATCCACGCTGTTTTGACCTCCATAGAAGACACCGGGACCGATCCAGCCTCCGCGGCCCCGAA
TTCCTGCAGCGGCCGCTCTAGAACTAGTGGATCCCCGCGGATGGTGAGCAAGGGCGAGGAGCTGTTCACC
GGGGTGGTGCCCATCCTGGTCGAGCTGGACGGCGACGTAAACGGCCACAAGTTCAGCGTGTCCGGCGAGG
GCGAGGGCGATGCCACCTACGGCAAGCTGACCCTGAAGTTCATCTGCACCACCGGCAAGCTGCCCGTGCC
CTGGCCCACCCTCGTGACCACCCTGACCTACGGCGTGCAGTGCTTCAGCCGCTACCCCGACCACATGAAG
CAGCACGACTTCTTCAAGTCCGCCATGCCCGAAGGCTACGTCCAGGAGCGCACCATCTTCTTCAAGGACG
ACGGCAACTACAAGACCCGCGCCGAGGTGAAGTTCGAGGGCGACACCCTGGTGAACCGCATCGAGCTGAA
GGGCATCGACTTCAAGGAGGACGGCAACATCCTGGGGCACAAGCTGGAGTACAACTACAACAGCCACAAC
GTCTATATCATGGCCGACAAGCAGAAGAACGGCATCAAGGTGAACTTCAAGATCCGCCACAACATCGAGG
ACGGCAGCGTGCAGCTCGCCGACCACTACCAGCAGAACACCCCCATCGGCGACGGCCCCGTGCTGCTGCC
CGACAACCACTACCTGAGCACCCAGTCCGCCCTGAGCAAAGACCCCAACGAGAAGCGCGATCACATGGTC
CTGCTGGAGTTCGTGACCGCCGCCGGGATCACTCTCGGCATGGACGAGCTGTACAAGTAACGAGCAAATT
GAATTCGATATCAAGCTTGTCGACCTAGTTCTAGAGGATCCAGACATGATAAGATACATTGATGAGTTTG
GACAAACCACAACTAGAATGCAGTGAAAAAAATGCTTTATTTGTGAAATTTGTGATGCTATTGCTTTATT
TGTAACCATTATAAGCTGCAATAAACAAGTTAACAACAACAATTGCATTCATTTTATGTTTCAGGTTCAG
GGGGAGGTGTGGGAGGTTTTTTAAAGCAAGTAAAACCTCTACAAATGTGGTATGGCTGATTATGATCCTG
CAAGCCTCGTCGTCCTGGCCGGACCACGCTATCTGTGCAAGGTCCCCGGCCCCGGACGCGCGCTCCATGA
GCAGAGCGCCCGCCGCCGAGGCGAAGACTCGGGCGGCGCCCTGCCCGTCCCACCAGGTCAACAGGCGGTA
ACCGGCCTCTTCATCGGGAATGCGCGCGACCTTCAGCATCGCCGGCATGTCCCCCTGGCGGACGGGAAGT
ATCCAGCTCGACCAAGCTGGCCGCGTCGAGTGAAGACGAAAGGGCCTCGTGATACGCCTATTTTTATAGG
TTAATGTCATGATAATAATGGTTTCTTAGACGTCAGGTGGCACTTTTCGGGGAAATGTGCGCGGAACCCC
TATTTGTTTATTTTTCTAAATACATTCAAATATGTATCCGCTCATGAGACAATAACCCTGATAAATGCTT
CAATAATATTGAAAAAGGAAGAGTATGAGTATTCAACATTTCCGTGTCGCCCTTATTCCCTTTTTTGCGG
CATTTTGCCTTCCTGTTTTTGCTCACCCAGAAACGCTGGTGAAAGTAAAAGATGCTGAAGATCAGTTGGG
TGCACGAGTGGGTTACATCGAACTGGATCTCAACAGCGGTAAGATCCTTGAGAGTTTTCGCCCCGAAGAA
CGTTTTCCAATGATGAGCACTTTTAAAGTTCTGCTATGTGGCGCGGTATTATCCCGTGTTGACGCCGGGC
AAGAGCAACTCGGTCGCCGCATACACTATTCTCAGAATGACTTGGTTGAGTACTCACCAGTCACAGAAAA
GCATCTTACGGATGGCATGACAGTAAGAGAATTATGCAGTGCTGCCATAACCATGAGTGATAACACTGCG
GCCAACTTACTTCTGACAACGATCGGAGGACCGAAGGAGCTAACCGCTTTTTTGCACAACATGGGGGATC
ATGTAACTCGCCTTGATCGTTGGGAACCGGAGCTGAATGAAGCCATACCAAACGACGAGCGTGACACCAC
GATGCCTGTAGCAATGGCAACAACGTTGCGCAAACTATTAACTGGCGAACTACTTACTCTAGCTTCCCGG
CAACAATTAATAGACTGGATGGAGGCGGATAAAGTTGCAGGACCACTTCTGCGCTCGGCCCTTCCGGCTG
GCTGGTTTATTGCTGATAAATCTGGAGCCGGTGAGCGTGGGTCTCGCGGTATCATTGCAGCACTGGGGCC
AGATGGTAAGCCCTCCCGTATCGTAGTTATCTACACGACGGGGAGTCAGGCAACTATGGATGAACGAAAT
AGACAGATCGCTGAGATAGGTGCCTCACTGATTAAGCATTGGTAACTGTCAGACCAAGTTTACTCATATA
TACTTTAGATTGATTTAAAACTTCATTTTTAATTTAAAAGGATCTAGGTGAAGATCCTTTTTGATAATCT
CATGACCAAAATCCCTTAACGTGAGTTTTCGTTCCACTGAGCGTCAGACCCCGTAGAAAAGATCAAAGGA
TCTTCTTGAGATCCTTTTTTTCTGCGCGTAATCTGCTGCTTGCAAACAAAAAAACCACCGCTACCAGCGG
TGGTTTGTTTGCCGGATCAAGAGCTACCAACTCTTTTTCCGAAGGTAACTGGCTTCAGCAGAGCGCAGAT
ACCAAATACTGTTCTTCTAGTGTAGCCGTAGTTAGGCCACCACTTCAAGAACTCTGTAGCACCGCCTACA
TACCTCGCTCTGCTAATCCTGTTACCAGTGGCTGCTGCCAGTGGCGATAAGTCGTGTCTTACCGGGTTGG
ACTCAAGACGATAGTTACCGGATAAGGCGCAGCGGTCGGGCTGAACGGGGGGTTCGTGCACACAGCCCAG
CTTGGAGCGAACGACCTACACCGAACTGAGATACCTACAGCGTGAGCTATGAGAAAGCGCCACGCTTCCC
GAAGGGAGAAAGGCGGACAGGTATCCGGTAAGCGGCAGGGTCGGAACAGGAGAGCGCACGAGGGAGCTTC
CAGGGGGAAACGCCTGGTATCTTTATAGTCCTGTCGGGTTTCGCCACCTCTGACTTGAGCGTCGATTTTT
GTGATGCTCGTCAGGGGGGCGGAGCCTATGGAAAAACGCCAGCAACGCGGCCTTTTTACGGTTCCTGGCC
TTTTGCTGGCCTTTTGCTCACATGTTCTTTCCTGCGTTATCCCCTGATTCTGTGGATAACCGTATTACCG
CCTTTGAGTGAGCTGATACCGCTCGCCGCAGCCGAACGACCGAGCGCAGCGAGTCAGTGAGCGAGGAAGC
GGAAG
