>Addgene plasmid #202872 | Salsa-BC31-P1C7 | depositor partial sequence | sequence record 393745 | BC31
CGAGCAAATT
